>Addgene plasmid #140154 | YIplac204-pOst1-ESCargo(Crimson) | addgene full sequence | sequence record 275871 | Addgene NGS Result
CTTCGAGATTATATCTAGGAACCCATCAGGTTGGTGGAAGATTACCCGTTCTAAGACTTTTCAGCTTCCT
CTATTGATGTTACACCTGGACACCCCTTTTCTGGCATCCAGTTTTTAATCTTCAGTGGCATGTGAGATTC
TCCGAAATTAATTAAAGCAACCACACAATTCTCTCGGATACCACCTCGGTTGAAACTGACAGGTGGTTTG
TTACGCATGCTAATGCAAAGGAGCCTATATACCTTTGGCTCGGCTGCTGTAACAGGGAATATAAAGGGCA
GCATAATTTAGGAGTTTAGTGAACTTGCAACATTTACTATTTTCCCTTCTTACGTAAATATTTTTCTTTT
TAATTCTAAATCAATCTTTTTCAATTTTTTGTTTGTATTCTTTTCTTGCTTAAATCTATAACTACAAAAA
ACACATACATAAACTAAAAGAATTCAAAAATGAGGCAGGTTTGGTTCTCTTGGATTGTGGGATTGTTCCT
ATGTTTTTTCAACGTGTCTTCTGCTGCGCCGGTGAACACCACCGATAGCACTGAGAACGTCATCAAGCCC
TTCATGCGCTTCAAGGTGCACATGGAGGGCTCAGTAAATGGTCATGAGTTCGAGATCGAGGGCGAGGGCG
AGGGCAAGCCCTACGAGGGCACCCAGACCGCCAAGCTGCAGGTGACCAAGGGCGGCCCCCTGCCCTTCGC
CTGGGACATCCTGTCCCCCCAGTTCCAGTACGGCTCCAAGGTGTACGTGAAGCACCCCGCCGACATCCCC
GACTACAAGAAGCTGTCCTTCCCCGAGGGCTTCAAGTGGGAGCGCGTGATGAACTTCGAGGACGGCGGCG
TGGTGACCGTGACCCAGGACTCCTCCCTGCAGGACGGCACCTTCATCTACCACGTGAAGTTCATCGGCGT
GAACTTCCCCTCCGACGGCCCCGTAATGCAGAAGAAGACTCTGGGCTGGGAGCCCTCCACCGAGCGCCTG
TACCCCCGCGACGGCGTGCTGAAGGGCGAGATCCACAAGGCGCTGAAGCTGAAGGGCGGCGGCCACTACC
TGGTGGAGTTCAAGTCAATCTACATGGCCAAGAAGCCCGTGAAGCTGCCCGGCTACTACTACGTGGACTC
CAAGCTGGACATCACCTCCCACAACGAGGACTACACCGTGGTGGAGCAGTACGAGCGCGCCGAGGCCCGC
CACCACCTGTTCCAGGGATCCTCTAGAGGAGTGCAGGTGGAAACCATCTCCCCAGGAGACGGGCGCACCT
TCCCCAAGCGCGGCCAGACCGTTGTGGTGCACTACACCGGGATGCTTGAAGATGGAAAGAAATTTGATTC
CTCCCGGGACAGAAACAAGCCCTTTAAGTTTATGCTAGGCAAGCAGGAGGTGATCCGAGGCTGGGAAGAA
GGGGTTGCCCAGATGAGTGTGGGTCAGAGAGCCAAACTGACTATATCTCCAGATTATGCCTATGGTGCCA
CTGGGCACCCAGGCGTTATCCCACCACATGCCACTCTCGTCTTCGATGTGGAGCTTCTAAAACTGGAAGG
ATCTCAGAGACCACTGGGAGGATCCTAAACTAGAGTCATCATGTAATTAGTTATGTCACGCTTACATTCA
CGCCCTCCCCCCACATCCGCTCTAACCGAAAAGGAAGGAGTTAGACAACCTGAAGTCTAGGTCCCTATTT
ATTTTTTTATAGTTATGTTAGTATTAAGAACGTTATTTATATTTCAAATTTTTCTTTTTTTTCTGTACAG
ACGCGTGTACGCATGTAACATTATACTGAAAACCTTGCTTGAGAAGGTTTTGGGACGCTCGAAGGCTTTA
ATTTGCAAGCTTGGCGTAATCATGGTCATAGCTGTTTCCTGTGTGAAATTGTTATCCGCTCACAATTCCA
CACAACATACGAGCCGGAAGCATAAAGTGTAAAGCCTGGGGTGCCTAATGAGTGAGCTAACTCACATTAA
TTGCGTTGCGCTCACTGCCCGCTTTCCAGTCGGGAAACCTGTCGTGCCAGCTGCATTAATGAATCGGCCA
ACGCGCGGGGAGAGGCGGTTTGCGTATTGGGCGCTCTTCCGCTTCCTCGCTCACTGACTCGCTGCGCTCG
GTCGTTCGGCTGCGGCGAGCGGTATCAGCTCACTCAAAGGCGGTAATACGGTTATCCACAGAATCAGGGG
ATAACGCAGGAAAGAACATGTGAGCAAAAGGCCAGCAAAAGGCCAGGAACCGTAAAAAGGCCGCGTTGCT
GGCGTTTTTCCATAGGCTCCGCCCCCCTGACGAGCATCACAAAAATCGACGCTCAAGTCAGAGGTGGCGA
AACCCGACAGGACTATAAAGATACCAGGCGTTTCCCCCTGGAAGCTCCCTCGTGCGCTCTCCTGTTCCGA
CCCTGCCGCTTACCGGATACCTGTCCGCCTTTCTCCCTTCGGGAAGCGTGGCGCTTTCTCATAGCTCACG
CTGTAGGTATCTCAGTTCGGTGTAGGTCGTTCGCTCCAAGCTGGGCTGTGTGCACGAACCCCCCGTTCAG
CCCGACCGCTGCGCCTTATCCGGTAACTATCGTCTTGAGTCCAACCCGGTAAGACACGACTTATCGCCAC
TGGCAGCAGCCACTGGTAACAGGATTAGCAGAGCGAGGTATGTAGGCGGTGCTACAGAGTTCTTGAAGTG
GTGGCCTAACTACGGCTACACTAGAAGAACAGTATTTGGTATCTGCGCTCTGCTGAAGCCAGTTACCTTC
GGAAAAAGAGTTGGTAGCTCTTGATCCGGCAAACAAACCACCGCTGGTAGCGGTGGTTTTTTTGTTTGCA
AGCAGCAGATTACGCGCAGAAAAAAAGGATCTCAAGAAGATCCTTTGATCTTTTCTACGGGGTCTGACGC
TCAGTGGAACGAAAACTCACGTTAAGGGATTTTGGTCATGAGATTATCAAAAAGGATCTTCACCTAGATC
CTTTTAAATTAAAAATGAAGTTTTAAATCAATCTAAAGTATATATGAGTAAACTTGGTCTGACAGTTACC
AATGCTTAATCAGTGAGGCACCTATCTCAGCGATCTGTCTATTTCGTTCATCCATAGTTGCCTGACTCCC
CGTCGTGTAGATAACTACGATACGGGAGGGCTTACCATCTGGCCCCAGTGCTGCAATGATACCGCGAGAC
CCACGCTCACCGGCTCCAGATTTATCAGCAATAAACCAGCCAGCCGGAAGGGCCGAGCGCAGAAGTGGTC
CTGCAACTTTATCCGCCTCCATCCAGTCTATTAATTGTTGCCGGGAAGCTAGAGTAAGTAGTTCGCCAGT
TAATAGTTTGCGCAACGTTGTTGCCATTGCTACAGGCATCGTGGTGTCACGCTCGTCGTTTGGTATGGCT
TCATTCAGCTCCGGTTCCCAACGATCAAGGCGAGTTACATGATCCCCCATGTTGTGCAAAAAAGCGGTTA
GCTCCTTCGGTCCTCCGATCGTTGTCAGAAGTAAGTTGGCCGCAGTGTTATCACTCATGGTTATGGCAGC
ACTGCATAATTCTCTTACTGTCATGCCATCCGTAAGATGCTTTTCTGTGACTGGTGAGTACTCAACCAAG
TCATTCTGAGAATAGTGTATGCGGCGACCGAGTTGCTCTTGCCCGGCGTCAATACGGGATAATACCGCGC
CACATAGCAGAACTTTAAAAGTGCTCATCATTGGAAAACGTTCTTCGGGGCGAAAACTCTCAAGGATCTT
ACCGCTGTTGAGATCCAGTTCGATGTAACCCACTCGTGCACCCAACTGATCTTCAGCATCTTTTACTTTC
ACCAGCGTTTCTGGGTGAGCAAAAACAGGAAGGCAAAATGCCGCAAAAAAGGGAATAAGGGCGACACGGA
AATGTTGAATACTCATACTCTTCCTTTTTCAATATTATTGAAGCATTTATCAGGGTTATTGTCTCATGAG
CGGATACATATTTGAATGTATTTAGAAAAATAAACAAATAGGGGTTCCGCGCACATTTCCCCGAAAAGTG
CCACCTGACGTCTAAGAAACCATTATTATCATGACATTAACCTATAAAAATAGGCGTATCACGAGGCCAA
TTCGGTCGAAAAAGAAAAGGAGAGGGCCAAGAGGGAGGGCATTGGTGACTATTGAGCACGTGAGTATACG
TGATTAAGCACACAAAGGCAGCTTGGAGTATGTCTGTTATTAATTTCACAGGTAGTTCTGGTCCATTGGT
GAAAGTTTGCGGCTTGCAGAGCACAGAGGCCGCAGAATGTGCACTAGATTCCGATGCTGACTTGCTGGGT
ATTATATGTGTGCCCAATAGAAAGAGAACAATTGACCCGGTTATTGCAAGGAAAATTTCAAGTCTTGTAA
AAGCATATAAAAATAGTTCAGGCACTCCGAAATACTTGGTTGGCGTGTTTCGTAATCAACCTAAGGAGGA
TGTTTTGGCTCTGGTCAATGATTACGGCATTGATATCGTCCAACTGCATGGAGATGAGTCGTGGCAAGAA
TACCAAGAGTTCCTCGGTTTGCCAGTTATTAAAAGACTCGTATTTCCAAAAGACTGCAACATACTACTCA
GTGCAGCTTCACAGAAACCTCATTCGTTTATTCCCTTGTTTGATTCAGAAGCAGGTGGGACAGGTGAACT
TTTGGATTGGAACTCGATTTCTGACTGGGTTGGAAGGCAAGAGAGCCCCGAGAGCTTACATTTTATGTTA
GCTGGTGGACTGACGCCAGAAAATGTTGGTGATGCGCTTAGATTAAATGGCGTTATTGGTGTTGATGTAA
GCGGAGGTGTGGAGACAAATGGTGTAAAAGACTCTAACAAAATAGCAAATTTCGTCAAAAATGCTAAGAA
ATAGGTTATTACTGAGTAGTATTTATTTAAGTATTGTTTGTGCACTTGCCTGCAAGCCTTTTGAAAAGCA
AGCATAAAAGATCGCCCTTTCGTCTCGCGCGTTTCGGTGATGACGGTGAAAACCTCTGACACATGCAGCT
CCCGGAGACGGTCACAGCTTGTCTGTAAGCGGATGCCGGGAGCAGACAAGCCCGTCAGGGCGCGTCAGCG
GGTGTTGGCGGGTGTCGGGGCTGGCTTAACTATGCGGCATCAGAGCAGATTGTACTGAGAGTGCACCATA
TGCGGTGTGAAATACCGCACAGATGCGTAAGGAGAAAATACCGCATCAGGCGGACCTTAATACATTCAGA
CACTTCTGCGGTATCACCCTACTTATTCC
Features (pLannotate 1.2.2; 14 found; start..end, strand, type, name):
    534..1205    +  CDS            DsRed-Express2: DsRed-Express2 is a basic (constitutively fluorescent) orange fluorescent protein published in 2008, derived from Discosoma sp.. It is reported to be a rapidly-maturing protein.
   1218..1538    +  CDS            DmrB: F36V mutant of FK506-binding protein FKBP12 binds synthetic ligands that do not bind wild-type FKBP
   1579..1826    +  terminator     CYC1 terminator: S. cerevisiae CYC1; transcription terminator for CYC1
   1869..1885    -  protein_bind   lac operator: The lac repressor binds to the lac operator to inhibit transcription in E. coli. This inhibition can be relieved by adding lactose or isopropyl-β-D-thiogalactopyranoside (IPTG). lac repressor encoded by lacI
   1893..1923    -  promoter       lac promoter: promoter for the E. coli lac operon
   1938..1959    -  protein_bind   CAP binding site: CAP binding activates transcription in the presence of cAMP. E. coli catabolite activator protein
   1972..2064    -  CDS            lacI (fragment): lac repressor; lacI; The lac repressor binds to the lac operator to inhibit transcription in E. coli. This inhibition can be relieved by adding lactose or isopropyl-β-D-thiogalactopyranoside (IPTG).
   2247..2835    -  rep_origin     ori: high-copy-number ColE1/pMB1/pBR322/pUC origin of replication
   3006..3866    -  CDS            AmpR: β-lactamase; bla; confers resistance to ampicillin, carbenicillin, and related antibiotics
   3867..3971    -  promoter       AmpR promoter: bla
   4059..4159    +  promoter       TRP1 promoter: S. cerevisiae TRP1
   4160..4831    +  CDS            TRP1: TRPF_YEAST - Experimental evidence at protein level: Swiss-Prot protein existence level 1. From Saccharomyces cerevisiae (strain ATCC 204508 / S288c) (Baker's yeast).
   4924..4959    +  CDS            rop (fragment): Rop protein, which maintains plasmids at low copy number; rop
   5061..5160    +  misc_feature   bom (fragment): basis of mobility region from pBR322
