[The description below was written by a language model from this plasmid's Addgene catalogue record and pLannotate feature annotations shown in this document.]
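Description:
YIplac204-pOst1-ESCargo(Crimson) is a 5.2 kb yeast integrating expression plasmid built on the YIplac204 backbone. It has no annotated yeast replication origin, so it is maintained in Saccharomyces cerevisiae only after chromosomal integration. The record states that integration occurs at the TRP1 locus, with the plasmid-borne TRP1 promoter and coding sequence providing both targeting homology and tryptophan prototrophy for selection. In E. coli it is propagated through a high-copy ColE1/pUC-type origin and selected with ampicillin via the β-lactamase gene. Remnants of the lac promoter/operator region, lacI, rop and bom are vestiges of the cloning backbone.

The payload is a synthetic regulatable secretory cargo, listed as pOst1-APVNTT-DsRed-Express2-FKBP(FV)C22V-QRPL, driven by the TPI1 promoter according to the catalogue and terminated by the CYC1 terminator. The feature table detects a DsRed-Express2-type fluorescent protein followed by a ligand-binding F36V FKBP12 domain (DmrB). The roughly 530 nt upstream is unannotated and presumably holds the promoter and the N-terminal Ost1-derived signal sequence and APVNTT segment named in the insert. The short C-terminal QRPL motif is likewise unannotated. FKBP variants of this kind associate reversibly and respond to synthetic ligands, which generally allows a fluorescent cargo to be held as aggregates and then released as a synchronized wave. The plasmid name says "Crimson" whereas the insert field and annotation say DsRed-Express2, and the record does not resolve which fluorescent variant is present. The stated purpose is expression of a vacuolar cargo, used for microscopy-based kinetic analysis of vacuolar protein sorting in yeast.
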