Addgene plasmid #140154: YIplac204-pOst1-ESCargo(Crimson)
Purpose: Expresses a vacuolar cargo for yeast at the TRP1 locus
Depositing lab: Benjamin Glick. Depositing organization: University of Chicago. Publication: A microscopy-based kinetic analysis of yeast vacuolar protein sorting. Casler JC, Glick BS. Elife. 2020 Jun 25;9. pii: 56844. doi: 10.7554/eLife.56844. PubMed 32584255.
Backbone
  Vector backbone: YIplac204
  Vector type: Yeast Expression
  Selectable markers: TRP1
Growth in bacteria
  Bacterial resistance: Ampicillin, 100 μg/mL
  Growth temperature: 37°C
  Growth strain: DH5alpha
  Copy number: Unknown
Gene/Insert
  Gene/Insert name: pOst1-APVNTT-DsRed-Express2-FKBP(FV)C22V-QRPL
  Species: Synthetic
  Promoter: TPI1
  Cloning method: Restriction Enzyme; 5′ cloning site Unknown (unknown if destroyed)
Terms and licenses: Academic/Nonprofit Terms; Industry Terms: Not Available to Industry
How to cite: YIplac204-pOst1-ESCargo(Crimson) was a gift from Benjamin Glick (Addgene plasmid # 140154 ; http://n2t.net/addgene:140154 ; RRID:Addgene_140154)
