>Addgene plasmid #140154 | YIplac204-pOst1-ESCargo(Crimson) | depositor partial sequence | sequence record 271610 | Partial Sequence
ATGAGGCAGGTTTGGTTCTCTTGGATTGTGGGATTGTTCCTATGTTTTTTCAACGTGTCTTCTGCTGCGC
CGGTGAACACCACCGATAGCACTGAGAACGTCATCAAGCCCTTCATGCGCTTCAAGGTGCACATGGAGGG
CTCAGTAAATGGTCATGAGTTCGAGATCGAGGGCGAGGGCGAGGGCAAGCCCTACGAGGGCACCCAGACC
GCCAAGCTGCAGGTGACCAAGGGCGGCCCCCTGCCCTTCGCCTGGGACATCCTGTCCCCCCAGTTCCAGT
ACGGCTCCAAGGTGTACGTGAAGCACCCCGCCGACATCCCCGACTACAAGAAGCTGTCCTTCCCCGAGGG
CTTCAAGTGGGAGCGCGTGATGAACTTCGAGGACGGCGGCGTGGTGACCGTGACCCAGGACTCCTCCCTG
CAGGACGGCACCTTCATCTACCACGTGAAGTTCATCGGCGTGAACTTCCCCTCCGACGGCCCCGTAATGC
AGAAGAAGACTCTGGGCTGGGAGCCCTCCACCGAGCGCCTGTACCCCCGCGACGGCGTGCTGAAGGGCGA
GATCCACAAGGCGCTGAAGCTGAAGGGCGGCGGCCACTACCTGGTGGAGTTCAAGTCAATCTACATGGCC
AAGAAGCCCGTGAAGCTGCCCGGCTACTACTACGTGGACTCCAAGCTGGACATCACCTCCCACAACGAGG
ACTACACCGTGGTGGAGCAGTACGAGCGCGCCGAGGCCCGCCACCACCTGTTCCAGGGATCCTCTAGAGG
AGTGCAGGTGGAAACCATCTCCCCAGGAGACGGGCGCACCTTCCCCAAGCGCGGCCAGACCGTTGTGGTG
CACTACACCGGGATGCTTGAAGATGGAAAGAAATTTGATTCCTCCCGGGACAGAAACAAGCCCTTTAAGT
TTATGCTAGGCAAGCAGGAGGTGATCCGAGGCTGGGAAGAAGGGGTTGCCCAGATGAGTGTGGGTCAGAG
AGCCAAACTGACTATATCTCCAGATTATGCCTATGGTGCCACTGGGCACCCAGGCGTTATCCCACCACAT
GCCACTCTCGTCTTCGATGTGGAGCTTCTAAAACTGGAAGGATCTCAGAGACCACTGGGAGGATCCTAA
